>Addgene plasmid #175798 | tcTRP24sub8_SS | addgene full sequence | sequence record 343874 | Addgene NGS Result
TTCTTGAAGACGAAAGGGCCTCGTGATACGCCTATTTTTATAGGTTAATGTCATGATAATAATGGTTTCT
TAGACGTCAGGTGGCACTTTTCGGGGAAATGTGCGCGGAACCCCTATTTGTTTATTTTTCTAAATACATT
CAAATATGTATCCGCTCATGAGACAATAACCCTGATAAATGCTTCAATAATATTGAAAAAGGAAGAGTAT
GAGTATTCAACATTTCCGTGTCGCCCTTATTCCCTTTTTTGCGGCATTTTGCCTTCCTGTTTTTGCTCAC
CCAGAAACGCTGGTGAAAGTAAAAGATGCTGAAGATCAGTTGGGTGCACGAGTGGGTTACATCGAACTGG
ATCTCAACAGCGGTAAGATCCTTGAGAGTTTTCGCCCCGAAGAACGTTTTCCAATGATGAGCACTTTTAA
AGTTCTGCTATGTGGCGCGGTATTATCCCGTGTTGACGCCGGGCAAGAGCAACTCGGTCGCCGCATACAC
TATTCTCAGAATGACTTGGTTGAGTACTCACCAGTCACAGAAAAGCATCTTACGGATGGCATGACAGTAA
GAGAATTATGCAGTGCTGCCATAACCATGAGTGATAACACTGCGGCCAACTTACTTCTGACAACGATCGG
AGGACCGAAGGAGCTAACCGCTTTTTTGCACAACATGGGGGATCATGTAACTCGCCTTGATCGTTGGGAA
CCGGAGCTGAATGAAGCCATACCAAACGACGAGCGTGACACCACGATGCCTGCAGCAATGGCAACAACGT
TGCGCAAACTATTAACTGGCGAACTACTTACTCTAGCTTCCCGGCAACAATTAATAGACTGGATGGAGGC
GGATAAAGTTGCAGGACCACTTCTGCGCTCGGCCCTTCCGGCTGGCTGGTTTATTGCTGATAAATCTGGA
GCCGGTGAGCGTGGGTCTCGCGGTATCATTGCAGCACTGGGGCCAGATGGTAAGCCCTCCCGTATCGTAG
TTATCTACACGACGGGGAGTCAGGCAACTATGGATGAACGAAATAGACAGATCGCTGAGATAGGTGCCTC
ACTGATTAAGCATTGGTAACTGTCAGACCAAGTTTACTCATATATACTTTAGATTGATTTAAAACTTCAT
TTTTAATTTAAAAGGATCTAGGTGAAGATCCTTTTTGATAATCTCATGACCAAAATCCCTTAACGTGAGT
TTTCGTTCCACTGAGCGTCAGACCCCGTAGAAAAGATCAAAGGATCTTCTTGAGATCCTTTTTTTCTGCG
CGTAATCTGCTGCTTGCAAACAAAAAAACCACCGCTACCAGCGGTGGTTTGTTTGCCGGATCAAGAGCTA
CCAACTCTTTTTCCGAAGGTAACTGGCTTCAGCAGAGCGCAGATACCAAATACTGTCCTTCTAGTGTAGC
CGTAGTTAGGCCACCACTTCAAGAACTCTGTAGCACCGCCTACATACCTCGCTCTGCTAATCCTGTTACC
AGTGGCTGCTGCCAGTGGCGATAAGTCGTGTCTTACCGGGTTGGACTCAAGACGATAGTTACCGGATAAG
GCGCAGCGGTCGGGCTGAACGGGGGGTTCGTGCACACAGCCCAGCTTGGAGCGAACGACCTACACCGAAC
TGAGATACCTACAGCGTGAGCTATGAGAAAGCGCCACGCTTCCCGAAGGGAGAAAGGCGGACAGGTATCC
GGTAAGCGGCAGGGTCGGAACAGGAGAGCGCACGAGGGAGCTTCCAGGGGGAAACGCCTGGTATCTTTAT
AGTCCTGTCGGGTTTCGCCACCTCTGACTTGAGCGTCGATTTTTGTGATGCTCGTCAGGGGGGCGGAGCC
TATGGAAAAACGCCAGCAACGCGGCCTTTTTACGGTTCCTGGCCTTTTGCTGGCCTTTTGCTCACATGTT
CTTTCCTGCGTTATCCCCTGATTCTGTGGATAACCGTATTACCGCCTTTGAGTGAGCTGATACCGCTCGC
CGCAGCCGAACGACCGAGCGCAGCGAGTCAGTGAGCGAGGAAGCGGAAGAGCGCCTGATGCGGTATTTTC
TCCTTACGCATCTGTGCGGTATTTCACACCGCAATGGTGCACTCTCAGTACAATCTGCTCTGATGCCGCA
TAGTTAAGCCAGTATACACTCCGCTATCGCTACGTGACTGGGTCATGGCTGCGCCCCGACACCCGCCAAC
ACCCGCTGACGCGCCCTGACGGGCTTGTCTGCTCCCGGCATCCGCTTACAGACAAGCTGTGACCGTCTCC
GGGAGCTGCATGTGTCAGAGGTTTTCACCGTCATCACCGAAACGCGCGAGGCAGCTGCGGTAAAGCTCAT
CAGCGTGGTCGTGAAGCGATTCACAGATGTCTGCCTGTTCATCCGCGTCCAGCTCGTTGAGTTTCTCCAG
AAGCGTTAATGTCTGGCTTCTGATAAAGCGGGCCATGTTAAGGGCGGTTTTTTCCTGTTTGGTCACTGAT
GCCTCCGTGTAAGGGGGATTTCTGTTCATGGGGGTAATGATACCGATGAAACGAGAGAGGATGCTCACGA
TACGGGTTACTGATGATGAACATGCCCGGTTACTGGAACGTTGTGAGGGTAAACAACTGGCGGTATGGAT
GCGGCGGGACCAGAGAAAAATCACTCAGGGTCAATGCCAGCGCTTCGTTAATACAGATGTAGGTGTTCCA
CAGGGTAGCCAGCAGCATCCTGCGATGCAGATCCGGAACATAATGGTGCAGGGCGCTGACTTCCGCGTTT
CCAGACTTTACGAAACACGGAAACCGAAGACCATTCATGTTGTTGCTCAGGTCGCAGACGTTTTGCAGCA
GCAGTCGCTTCACGTTCGCTCGCGTATCGGTGATTCATTCTGCTAACCAGTAAGGCAACCCCGCCAGCCT
AGCCGGGTCCTCAACGACAGGAGCACGATCATGCGCACCCGTGGCCAGGACCCAACGCTGCCCGAGATGC
GCCGCGTGCGGCTGCTGGAGATGGCGGACGCGATGGATATGTTCTGCCAAGGGTTGGTTTGCGCATTCAC
AGTTCTCCGCAAGAATTGATTGGCTCCAATTCTTGGAGTGGTGAATCCGTTAGCGAGGTGCCGCCGGCTT
CCATTCAGGTCGAGGTGGCCCGGCTCCATGCACCGCGACGCAACGCGGGGAGGCAGACAAGGTATAGGGC
GGCGCCTACAATCCATGCCAACCCGTTCCATGTGCTCGCCGAGGCGGCATAAATCGCCGTGACGATCAGC
GGTCCAATGATCGAAGTTAGGCTGGTAAGAGCCGCGAGCGATCCTTGAAGCTGTCCCTGATGGTCGTCAT
CTACCTGCCTGGACAGCATGGCCTGCAACGCGGGCATCCCGATGCCGCCGGAAGCGAGAAGAATCATAAT
GGGGAAGGCCATCCAGCCTCGCGTCGCGAACGCCAGCAAGACGTAGCCCAGCGCGTCGGCCGCCATGCCG
GCGATAATGGCCTGCTTCTCGCCGAAACGTTTGGTGGCGGGACCAGTGACGAAGGCTTGAGCGAGGGCGT
GCAAGATTCCGAATACCGCAAGCGACAGGCCGATCATCGTCGCGCTCCAGCGAAAGCGGTCCTCGCCGAA
AATGACCCAGAGCGCTGCCGGCACCTGTCCTACGAGTTGCATGATAAAGAAGACAGTCATAAGTGCGGCG
ACGATAGTCATGCCCCGCGCCCACCGGAAGGAGCTGACTGGGTTGAAGGCTCTCAAGGGCATCGGTCGAG
ATCCCGGTGCCTAATGAGTGAGCTAACTTACATTAATTGCGTTGCGCTCACTGCCCGCTTTCCAGTCGGG
AAACTGTCGTGCCAGCTGCATTAATGAATCGGCCAACGCGCGGGGAGAGGCGGTTTGCGTATTGGGCGCC
AGGGTGGTTTTTCTTTTCACCAGTGAGACGGGCAACAGCTGATTGCCCTTCACCGCCTGGCCCTGAGAGA
GTTGCAGCAAGCGGTCCACGCTGGTTTGCCCCAGCAGGCGAAAATCCTGTTTGATGGTGGTTAACGGCGG
GATATAACATGAGCTGTCTTCGGTATCGTCGTATCCCACTACCGAGATATCCGCACCAACGCGCAGCCCG
GACTCGGTAATGGCGCGCATTGCGCCCAGCGCCATCTGATCGTTGGCAACCAGCATCGCAGTGGGAACGA
TGCCCTCATTCAGCATTTGCATGGTTTGTTGAAAACCGGACATGGCACTCCAGTCGCCTTCCCGTTCCGC
TATCGGCTGAATTTGATTGCGAGTGAGATATTTATGCCAGCCAGCCAGACGCAGACGCGCCGAGACAGAA
CTTAATGGGCCCGCTAACAGCGCGATTTGCTGGTGACCCAATGCGACCAGATGCTCCACGCCCAGTCGCG
TACCGTCTTCATGGGAGAAAATAATACTGTTGATGGGTGTCTGGTCAGAGACATCAAGAAATAACGCCGG
AACATTAGTGCAGGCAGCTTCCACAGCAATGGCATCCTGGTCATCCAGCGGATAGTTAATGATCAGCCCA
CTGACGCGTTGCGCGAGAAGATTGTGCACCGCCGCTTTACAGGCTTCGACGCCGCTTCGTTCTACCATCG
ACACCACCACGCTGGCACCCAGTTGATCGGCGCGAGATTTAATCGCCGCGACAATTTGCGACGGCGCGTG
CAGGGCCAGACTGGAGGTGGCAACGCCAATCAGCAACGACTGTTTGCCCGCCAGTTGTTGTGCCACGCGG
TTGGGAATGTAATTCAGCTCCGCCATCGCCGCTTCCACTTTTTCCCGCGTTTTCGCAGAAACGTGGCTGG
CCTGGTTCACCACGCGGGAAACGGTCTGATAAGAGACACCGGCATACTCTGCGACATCGTATAACGTTAC
TGGTTTCACATTCACCACCCTGAATTGACTCTCTTCCGGGCGCTATCATGCCATACCGCGAAAGGTTTTG
CGCCATTCGATGGTGTCCGGGATCTCGACGCTCTCCCTTATGCGACTCCTGCATTAGGAAGCAGCCCAGT
AGTAGGTTGAGGCCGTTGAGCACCGCCGCCGCAAGGAATGGTGCATGCAAGGAGATGGCGCCCAACAGTC
CCCCGGCCACGGGGCCTGCCACCATACCCACGCCGAAACAAGCGCTCATGAGCCCGAAGTGGCGAGCCCG
ATCTTCCCCATCGGTGATGTCGGCGATATAGGCGCCAGCAACCGCACCTGTGGCGCCGGTGATGCCGGCC
ACGATGCGTCCGGCGTAGAGGATCGAGATCTCGATCCCGCGAAATTAATACGACTCACTATAGGGGAATT
GTGAGCGGATAACAATTCCCCTCTAGAAATAATTTTGTTTAACTTTAAGAAGGAGATATACTATGGCTAG
CAGCCATCATCATCATCATCATAGCAGCGGCCTGGTGCCGCGCGGCAGCTCCATGGGTAATAGCGAACTG
GCGGCGCGTTGCCTGATTATCCTGTTTCAGCAACTGGTGGAACTGGCGCGTCTGGCGATTGAGAGCGGCG
ATGAGGAACTGCTGCGTCGTGTGAGCGAGTGGCTGGAGGAAGTTATTAAAGACATGCGTCGTGTGGTTGA
GCAAGCGCTGCGTGAGGGTAACAGCGAGCTGGCGGCGCGCATCCTGATCATTCTGTTCCAGCAACTGGTG
GAGCTGGCGCGCCTGGCGATCGAAAGCGGCGACGAAGAGTTATTACGTCGTGTGAGCGAATGGCTGGAGG
AAGTTATCAAAGATATGCGTCGTGTGGTTGAACAAGCGCTGCGCGAAGGTAACAGCGAACTGGCGGCGCG
CATTCTGATCATTCTGTTTCAGCAACTGGTTGAGCTGGCGCGTCTGGCGATCGAGAGCGGTGACGAAGAG
TTACTTCGTCGTGTGAGCGAGTGGTTAGAGGAAGTTATCAAGGATATGCGTCGTGTTGTGGAGCAAGCGC
TGCGCGAAGGCAATAGCGAGCTGGCGGCGCGTATTCTGATTATCCTGTTCCAACAACTGGTGGAGTTAGC
TCGTCTGGCGATTGAAAGCGGCGACGAAGAATTATTACGTCGTGTGAGCGAGTGGCTAGAGGAAGTTATT
AAGGACATGCGTCGTGTTGTTGAACAAGCGCTGCGTGAAGGCAACTCTGAGCTGGCGGCGCGTATCCTGA
TTATTCTGTTCCAACAACTGGTTGAGTTAGCTCGCCTGGCGATTGAGAGCGGTGACGAAGAATTACTTCG
TCGTGTGAGCGAGTGGCTTGAGGAAGTTATTAAAGATATGCGTCGTGTTGTTGAGCAGGCGCTGCGCGAA
GGCAACAGTGAATTAGCTGCGCGTATTCTGATTATTCTGTTTCAACAACTGGTGGAGCTTGCTCGCCTGG
CGATCGAGAGCGGCGACGAAGAGCTTTTACGTCGTGTGAGCGAGTGGCTCGAGGAAGTTATTAAGGATAT
GCGTCGTGTGGTGGAGCAGGCGCTGCGCGAGGGCAATTCTGAGTTAGCTGCGCGCATTTTAATTATCTTA
TTCCAGCAACTGGTTGAGTTAGCGCGCCTGGCGATTGAAAGCGGTGACGAAGAGCTTCTTCGTCGTGTGA
GCGAGTGGCTAGAGGAAGTTATAAAGGATATGCGTCGTGTCGTTGAGCAGGCGCTGCGTGAAGGCAATAG
CGAACTGGCGTGCCGTATTCTGATCATCCTTTTTCAGCAACTGGTGGAGTTAGCGCGTCTGGCGATCGAA
AGCGGTGATGAAGAGCTGCTGCGTCGTGTTAGCGAGTGGCTGGAAGAAGTTATCAAGGACATGCGTCGTG
TGGTGGAACAGGCGCTGCGTGAGGGTTAAGCGGCCGCACTCGAGGATCCGGCTGCTAACAAAGCCCGAAA
GGAAGCTGAGTTGGCTGCTGCCACCGCTGAGCAATAACTAGCATAACCCCTTGGGGCCTCTAAACGGGTC
TTGAGGGGTTTTTTGCTGAAAGGAGGAACTATATCCGGATATCCCGCAAGAGGCCCGGCAGTACCGGCAT
AACCAAGCCTATGCCTACAGCATCCAGGGTGACGGTGCCGAGGATGACGATGAGCGCATTGTTAGATTTC
ATACACGGTGCCTGACTGCGTTAGCAATTTAACTGTGATAAACTACCGCATTAAAGCTTATCGATGATAA
GCTGTCAAACATGAGAA
Features (pLannotate 1.2.2; 20 found; start..end, strand, type, name):
    104..208     +  promoter       AmpR promoter: bla
    209..1069    +  CDS            AmpR: β-lactamase; bla; confers resistance to ampicillin, carbenicillin, and related antibiotics
   1240..1828    +  rep_origin     ori: high-copy-number ColE1/pMB1/pBR322/pUC origin of replication
   2014..2153    -  misc_feature   bom: basis of mobility region from pBR322
   2255..2446    -  CDS            rop: Rop protein, which maintains plasmids at low copy number; rop
   2463..2843    +  CDS            YPB1_ECOLX: Protein predicted: Swiss-Prot protein existence level 4. From Escherichia coli.
   3085..3709    -  CDS            TcR (fragment): tetracycline efflux protein; tet; confers resistance to tetracycline
   3724..3745    -  protein_bind   CAP binding site: CAP binding activates transcription in the presence of cAMP. E. coli catabolite activator protein
   3758..4839    -  CDS            lacI: lac repressor; lacI; The lac repressor binds to the lac operator to inhibit transcription in E. coli. This inhibition can be relieved by adding lactose or isopropyl-β-D-thiogalactopyranoside (IPTG).
   4840..4917    -  promoter       lacI promoter: lacI
   4925..5204    -  CDS            TcR (fragment): tetracycline efflux protein; tet; confers resistance to tetracycline
   5226..5244    +  promoter       T7 promoter: promoter for bacteriophage T7 RNA polymerase
   5245..5269    +  protein_bind   lac operator: The lac repressor binds to the lac operator to inhibit transcription in E. coli. This inhibition can be relieved by adding lactose or isopropyl-β-D-thiogalactopyranoside (IPTG). lac repressor encoded by lacI
   5284..5306    +  RBS            RBS: efficient ribosome binding site from bacteriophage T7 gene 10 (Olins and Rangwala, 1989)
   5325..5342    +  CDS            capTEV™ (fragment): composite tag for in vivo biotinylation, TEV protease cleavage, and 6xHis tagging
   5352..5369    +  CDS            thrombin site: thrombin recognition and cleavage site
   6771..6820    +  CDS            SET1 (fragment): solubility-enhancement tag derived from T7 phage gene 10B
   6828..6875    +  terminator     T7 terminator: transcription terminator for bacteriophage T7 RNA polymerase
   6898..7002    -  CDS            TcR (fragment): tetracycline efflux protein; tet; confers resistance to tetracycline
   7050..7078    -  promoter       tet promoter: E. coli promoter for tetracycline efflux protein gene
