[The description below was written by a language model from this plasmid's Addgene catalogue record and pLannotate feature annotations shown in this document.]
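Description:
tcTRP24sub8_SS is a bacterial expression plasmid of about 7.1 kb built on pET15HE, a laboratory-modified pET15-type backbone. It is propagated in E. coli under ampicillin selection (β-lactamase with its own promoter) from a ColE1/pMB1-family origin. The catalogue lists it as high copy, although the feature table also shows the pBR322-derived bom region and the rop gene, which normally moderates copy number. Several short tetracycline-resistance fragments and the tet promoter are annotated; these are non-functional remnants of the pBR322 ancestry typical of pET vectors rather than a usable marker.

The payload is a synthetic open reading frame of roughly 1.4 kb, cloned between NcoI and NotI sites that remain intact. It encodes a de novo designed "thick" circular tandem repeat protein subunit. According to the record, each monomer contains 8 repeats and three monomers assemble into a trimer, with engineered disulfide "staples" built into the design. Expression is driven by a T7 promoter with an adjacent lac operator and the T7 gene 10 ribosome binding site, and it ends at the T7 terminator. The plasmid-borne lacI gene supplies repressor, so transcription is IPTG-inducible in hosts that provide T7 RNA polymerase. Upstream of the insert the backbone contributes an N-terminal 6xHis tag (picked up by the annotation as a short fragment of a composite tag) followed by a thrombin cleavage site, allowing affinity purification and tag removal. The small "SET1" hit just before the terminator is probably a match to T7-derived vector sequence, not a true fusion tag. The construct is suited to recombinant production of the designed protein for structural and biophysical characterisation.
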