Addgene plasmid #175798: tcTRP24sub8_SS
Purpose: de novo thick circular tandem repeat protein trimer formed from 8-repeat monomers containing disulfide 'staples'
Depositing lab: Barry Stoddard. Depositing organization: Fred Hutchinson Cancer Center. Publication: Design of functionalised circular tandem repeat proteins with longer repeat topologies and enhanced subunit contact surfaces. Hallinan JP, Doyle LA, Shen BW, Gewe MM, Takushi B, Kennedy MA, Friend D, Roberts JM, Bradley P, Stoddard BL. Commun Biol. 2021 Oct 29;4(1):1240. doi: 10.1038/s42003-021-02766-y. PubMed 34716407.
Backbone
  Vector backbone: pET15HE
  Backbone manufacturer: Stoddard Lab
  Backbone size w/o insert (bp): 5727
  Total vector size (bp): 7088
  Vector type: Bacterial Expression
Growth in bacteria
  Bacterial resistance: Ampicillin, 100 μg/mL
  Growth temperature: 37°C
  Growth strain: DH5alpha
  Copy number: High Copy
Gene/Insert
  Gene/Insert name: tcTRP24sub8_SS
  Species: Synthetic
  Insert size (bp): 1380
  Tag / fusion protein: 6xHis (N terminal on backbone)
  Cloning method: Restriction Enzyme; 5′ cloning site NcoI (not destroyed); 3′ cloning site NotI (not destroyed)
  Sequencing primers: 5′ T7; 3′ T7 terminator
Resource information
  A portion of this plasmid was derived from a plasmid made by: GenScript
Terms and licenses: Academic/Nonprofit Terms; Industry Terms: Not Available to Industry
How to cite: tcTRP24sub8_SS was a gift from Barry Stoddard (Addgene plasmid # 175798 ; http://n2t.net/addgene:175798 ; RRID:Addgene_175798)
